Addgene plasmid #23089: pJD113
Depositing lab: Sharon Dent. Depositing organization: University of Texas MD Anderson Cancer Center. Publication: Site-specific loss of acetylation upon phosphorylation of histone H3. Edmondson DG, Davie JK, Zhou J, Mirnikjoo B, Tatchell K, Dent SY. J Biol Chem. 2002 Aug 16. 277(33):29496-502. 10.1074/jbc.M200651200 PubMed 12039950.
Backbone
  Vector backbone: pRS414 delta Afl III- Sma I
  Backbone manufacturer: Stratagene
  Backbone size w/o insert (bp): 4348
  Vector type: Yeast Expression
  Selectable markers: TRP1
Growth in bacteria
  Bacterial resistance: Ampicillin, 100 μg/mL
  Growth temperature: 37°C
  Growth strain: DH5alpha
  Copy number: Unknown
Gene/Insert
  Gene/Insert name: yeast Histone H3-2 and Histone H4-2 (alt name: HHT2-HHF2)
  Species: S. cerevisiae (budding yeast)
  Insert size (bp): 1900
  Mutation: Histone H3 changed Serine 10 to Glutamamte, H3 S10E.
  GenBank ID: S000004976 S000004975
  Cloning method: Restriction Enzyme; 5′ cloning site Afl III (not destroyed); 3′ cloning site Spe I (unknown if destroyed)
  Sequencing primers: 5′ T7; 3′ CACCTCTGACTTGAGCGTCG
Resource information
  A portion of this plasmid was derived from a plasmid made by: from Dr. Mary Ann Osley, currently at the Univ. of New Mexico, Albuquerque, NM
Terms and licenses: Academic/Nonprofit Terms; Industry Terms: Not Available to Industry
Depositor comments: HHT2 is Yeast ID YNL031C HHF2 is Yeast ID YNL030W HHT2 is gene ID 855700 HHF2 is gene ID 855701
How to cite: pJD113 was a gift from Sharon Dent (Addgene plasmid # 23089 ; http://n2t.net/addgene:23089 ; RRID:Addgene_23089)
