[The description below was written by a language model from this plasmid's Addgene catalogue record.]
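Description:
pJD113 is a yeast expression plasmid built on a modified pRS414 backbone (a derivative lacking the Afl III–Sma I segment, about 4.3 kb without insert). pRS414 belongs to the pRS series of yeast–E. coli shuttle vectors and is generally known as a centromeric, low-copy plasmid, although the record itself lists copy number as unknown and provides no feature table to confirm individual elements. Selection in Saccharomyces cerevisiae relies on the TRP1 auxotrophic marker, which complements tryptophan auxotrophy in trp1 strains, and the plasmid is propagated in E. coli under ampicillin selection.

The payload is an approximately 1.9 kb fragment of S. cerevisiae genomic DNA carrying the HHT2-HHF2 locus, which encodes the second copies of histone H3 and histone H4. It was inserted by restriction cloning between Afl III and Spe I sites. In the yeast genome these two genes lie adjacent on opposite strands (YNL031C and YNL030W). The record does not name a promoter, so expression presumably comes from native regulatory sequence within the fragment, though this is not explicitly documented. The H3 gene carries a serine 10 to glutamate substitution (H3 S10E), a change commonly used to mimic the negative charge of constitutive phosphorylation at that residue, while H4 is recorded without mutation.

The associated publication concerns site-specific loss of histone H3 acetylation upon phosphorylation. This suggests the construct is meant to supply mutant H3 together with H4 in yeast, so that the effect of a phosphomimetic serine 10 on neighbouring tail modifications and chromatin function can be studied. Part of the plasmid was derived from a construct made in another laboratory.
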