>Addgene plasmid #23089 | pJD113 | addgene partial sequence | sequence record 29030 | 23089 with T7
GGTATCGATAAGCTTGATATCGAATTCCTGCAGCCCCCTAGTCTCTTCGAAAATGATGTTTATTGATAAT
TATTATACATGGTTTCTTGCCGGTTATAAAATTACGTATACTATCTAAGCATCTAAAAATTAGCCCCGCA
ATTATGTCTGTAAACGATAAATTACAGCATATATACCCTCCTCATGTCGTTAAAAGCATTGCGAATAGAT
AGATGAATAATGTATTAAAAAAGGAGATGTTTGTATGATGTCCCCCCAGTCTAAATGCATAGAAAAAAAA
AAATTCCCGCTTTATATTCATGATCTTTCACCTCTTAGTCTTCTGGCCAATTTGATATCCTTCTTTTGGA
TAGTAACACGCTTAGCGTGAATAGCAGCCAGATTAGTGTCTTCAAACAAAGAGACTAAGTATGCTTCGAC
GGATTCTTGCAAAGCACCGATAGCAGAAGATTGAAATCTCAAGTCGGTCTTGAAATCTTGAGCGATTTCT
CTGACCAATCTTTGGAAAGGTAACTTTCTGATCAACAGTTCAGTAGATTTTTGGAATCTTCTAATTTCTC
TCAAGGCAACAGTACCTGGCTTATATCTGTGAGGCTTCTTAACACCACCGGTAGATGGGGCGGATTTTCT
GGCAGCCTTGGAGGCTAATTGTTTTCTTGGGGCTTTACCACCAGTTTCTTTTCTAGCTGTTTGTTTAGTT
CTGGCCATTGTGGAGTGTTTGCTTGGATCCTTTAGTAAAAGGGGAAGAACAGTTGGAAGGGCCNAAGTGG
AAGTCACAAAACAGTGGTCCTATATAAAAGAACAAGAAAAAGATTATTTATATACAACTGCGGTCACAAG
AAGCAACGCGAGAGAGCACAACACGCTGTT
